>Addgene plasmid #99126 | pAAV-hSyn1-mRuby2 | addgene full sequence | sequence record 190881 | Addgene NGS Result
CCTGCAGGCAGCTGCGCGCTCGCTCGCTCACTGAGGCCGCCCGGGCGTCGGGCGACCTTTGGTCGCCCGG
CCTCAGTGAGCGAGCGAGCGCGCAGAGAGGGAGTGGCCAACTCCATCACTAGGGGTTCCTGCGGCCGCAC
GCGTGTGTCTAGACTGCAGAGGGCCCTGCGTATGAGTGCAAGTGGGTTTTAGGACCAGGATGAGGCGGGG
TGGGGGTGCCTACCTGACGACCGACCCCGACCCACTGGACAAGCACCCAACCCCCATTCCCCAAATTGCG
CATCCCCTATCAGAGAGGGGGAGGGGAAACAGGATGCGGCGAGGCGCGTGCGCACTGCCAGCTTCAGCAC
CGCGGACAGTGCCTTCGCCCCCGCCTGGCGGCGCGCGCCACCGCCGCCTCAGCACTGAAGGCGCGCTGAC
GTCACTCGCCGGTCCCCCGCAAACTCCCCTTCCCGGCCACCTTGGTCGCGTCCGCGCCGCCGCCGGCCCA
GCCGGACCGCACCACGCGAGGCGCGAGATAGGGGGGCACGGGCGCGACCATCTGCGCTGCGGCGCCGGCG
ACTCAGCGCTGCCTCAGTCTGCGGTGGGCAGCGGAGGAGTCGTGTCGTGCCTGAGAGCGCAGTCGAGAAG
GTACCGCCACCATGGTGAGCAAGGGAGAGGAACTCATCAAGGAGAACATGCGCATGAAGGTAGTCATGGA
AGGGTCTGTGAATGGGCATCAGTTCAAGTGCACAGGGGAAGGTGAAGGGAATCCCTACATGGGTACTCAG
ACCATGAGGATCAAGGTTATTGAAGGTGGCCCTCTCCCGTTTGCCTTCGACATTCTTGCCACTAGCTTCA
TGTATGGCAGTCGGACCTTCATCAAGTACCCCAAAGGCATTCCAGACTTCTTCAAACAGTCCTTTCCAGA
GGGCTTCACATGGGAAAGGGTGACCCGTTACGAGGATGGTGGTGTGGTCACAGTCATGCAGGACACTAGT
CTGGAGGACGGATGTCTGGTCTATCACGTGCAAGTGAGAGGGGTGAACTTTCCCTCCAATGGGCCTGTGA
TGCAGAAGAAAACCAAAGGGTGGGAGCCAAACACAGAGATGATGTATCCTGCAGATGGAGGACTGAGAGG
CTATACGCACATGGCTCTGAAGGTTGACGGAGGAGGCCACTTGTCATGCTCATTTGTGACCACGTACAGG
AGCAAGAAAACTGTCGGCAACATCAAAATGCCTGGCATACATGCGGTTGATCACCGCTTGGAACGACTGG
AGGAGTCTGACAACGAGATGTTTGTGGTACAACGGGAACATGCAGTTGCCAAGTTTGCTGGCCTTGGCGG
AGGAATGGATGAGCTGTACAAATGAGAATTCGATATCAAGCTTATCGATAATCAACCTCTGGATTACAAA
ATTTGTGAAAGATTGACTGGTATTCTTAACTATGTTGCTCCTTTTACGCTATGTGGATACGCTGCTTTAA
TGCCTTTGTATCATGCTATTGCTTCCCGTATGGCTTTCATTTTCTCCTCCTTGTATAAATCCTGGTTGCT
GTCTCTTTATGAGGAGTTGTGGCCCGTTGTCAGGCAACGTGGCGTGGTGTGCACTGTGTTTGCTGACGCA
ACCCCCACTGGTTGGGGCATTGCCACCACCTGTCAGCTCCTTTCCGGGACTTTCGCTTTCCCCCTCCCTA
TTGCCACGGCGGAACTCATCGCCGCCTGCCTTGCCCGCTGCTGGACAGGGGCTCGGCTGTTGGGCACTGA
CAATTCCGTGGTGTTGTCGGGGAAATCATCGTCCTTTCCTTGGCTGCTCGCCTATGTTGCCACCTGGATT
CTGCGCGGGACGTCCTTCTGCTACGTCCCTTCGGCCCTCAATCCAGCGGACCTTCCTTCCCGCGGCCTGC
TGCCGGCTCTGCGGCCTCTTCCGCGTCTTCGCCTTCGCCCTCAGACGAGTCGGATCTCCCTTTGGGCCGC
CTCCCCGCATCGATACCGAGCGCTGCTCGAGAGATCTACGGGTGGCATCCCTGTGACCCCTCCCCAGTGC
CTCTCCTGGCCCTGGAAGTTGCCACTCCAGTGCCCACCAGCCTTGTCCTAATAAAATTAAGTTGCATCAT
TTTGTCTGACTAGGTGTCCTTCTATAATATTATGGGGTGGAGGGGGGTGGTATGGAGCAAGGGGCAAGTT
GGGAAGACAACCTGTAGGGCCTGCGGGGTCTATTGGGAACCAAGCTGGAGTGCAGTGGCACAATCTTGGC
TCACTGCAATCTCCGCCTCCTGGGTTCAAGCGATTCTCCTGCCTCAGCCTCCCGAGTTGTTGGGATTCCA
GGCATGCATGACCAGGCTCAGCTAATTTTTGTTTTTTTGGTAGAGACGGGGTTTCACCATATTGGCCAGG
CTGGTCTCCAACTCCTAATCTCAGGTGATCTACCCACCTTGGCCTCCCAAATTGCTGGGATTACAGGCGT
GAACCACTGCTCCCTTCCCTGTCCTTCTGATTTTGTAGGTAACCACGTGCGGACCGAGCGGCCGCAGGAA
CCCCTAGTGATGGAGTTGGCCACTCCCTCTCTGCGCGCTCGCTCGCTCACTGAGGCCGGGCGACCAAAGG
TCGCCCGACGCCCGGGCTTTGCCCGGGCGGCCTCAGTGAGCGAGCGAGCGCGCAGCTGCCTGCAGGGGCG
CCTGATGCGGTATTTTCTCCTTACGCATCTGTGCGGTATTTCACACCGCATA
[95 nt withheld, positions 2713-2807]
T
[46 nt withheld, positions 2809-2854]
C
[141 nt withheld, positions 2856-2996]
CCTTTGACGTTGGAGTCCACGTTCTTT
[37 nt withheld, positions 3024-3060]
ACTCTATCTCGGGCTATTCTTTTGATTTATAAGGGATTTTGCCGATTTCGGTCTATTGGTTAAAAAATGA
GCTGATTTAACAAAAATTTAACGCGAATTTTAACAAAATATTAACGTTTACAATTTTATGGTGCACTCTC
AGTACAATCTGCTCTGATGCCGCATAGTTAAGCCAGCCCCGACACCCGCCAACACCCGCTGACGCGCCCT
GACGGGCTTGTCTGCTCCCGGCATCCGCTTACAGACAAGCTGTGACCGTCTCCGGGAGCTGCATGTGTCA
GAGGTTTTCACCGTCATCACCGAAACGCGCGAGACGAAAGGGCCTCGTGATACGCCTATTTTTATAGGTT
AATGTCATGATAATAATGGTTTCTTAGACGTCAGGTGGCACTTTTCGGGGAAATGTGCGCGGAACCCCTA
TTTGTTTATTTTTCTAAATACATTCAAATATGTATCCGCTCATGAGACAATAACCCTGATAAATGCTTCA
ATAATATTGAAAAAGGAAGAGTATGAGTATTCAACATTTCCGTGTCGCCCTTATTCCCTTTTTTGCGGCA
TTTTGCCTTCCTGTTTTTGCTCACCCAGAAACGCTGGTGAAAGTAAAAGATGCTGAAGATCAGTTGGGTG
CACGAGTGGGTTACATCGAACTGGATCTCAACAGCGGTAAGATCCTTGAGAGTTTTCGCCCCGAAGAACG
TTTTCCAATGATGAGCACTTTTAAAGTTCTGCTATGTGGCGCGGTATTATCCCGTATTGACGCCGGGCAA
GAGCAACTCGGTCGCCGCATACACTATTCTCAGAATGACTTGGTTGAGTACTCACCAGTCACAGAAAAGC
ATCTTACGGATGGCATGACAGTAAGAGAATTATGCAGTGCTGCCATAACCATGAGTGATAACACTGCGGC
CAACTTACTTCTGACAACGATCGGAGGACCGAAGGAGCTAACCGCTTTTTTGCACAACATGGGGGATCAT
GTAACTCGCCTTGATCGTTGGGAACCGGAGCTGAATGAAGCCATACCAAACGACGAGCGTGACACCACGA
TGCCTGTAGCAATGGCAACAACGTTGCGCAAACTATTAACTGGCGAACTACTTACTCTAGCTTCCCGGCA
ACAATTAATAGACTGGATGGAGGCGGATAAAGTTGCAGGACCACTTCTGCGCTCGGCCCTTCCGGCTGGC
TGGTTTATTGCTGATAAATCTGGAGCCGGTGAGCGTGGGTCTCGCGGTATCATTGCAGCACTGGGGCCAG
ATGGTAAGCCCTCCCGTATCGTAGTTATCTACACGACGGGGAGTCAGGCAACTATGGATGAACGAAATAG
ACAGATCGCTGAGATAGGTGCCTCACTGATTAAGCATTGGTAACTGTCAGACCAAGTTTACTCATATATA
CTTTAGATTGATTTAAAACTTCATTTTTAATTTAAAAGGATCTAGGTGAAGATCCTTTTTGATAATCTCA
TGACCAAAATCCCTTAACGTGAGTTTTCGTTCCACTGAGCGTCAGACCCCGTAGAAAAGATCAAAGGATC
TTCTTGAGATCCTTTTTTTCTGCGCGTAATCTGCTGCTTGCAAACAAAAAAACCACCGCTACCAGCGGTG
GTTTGTTTGCCGGATCAAGAGCTACCAACTCTTTTTCCGAAGGTAACTGGCTTCAGCAGAGCGCAGATAC
CAAATACTGTTCTTCTAGTGTAGCCGTAGTTAGGCCACCACTTCAAGAACTCTGTAGCACCGCCTACATA
CCTCGCTCTGCTAATCCTGTTACCAGTGGCTGCTGCCAGTGGCGATAAGTCGTGTCTTACCGGGTTGGAC
TCAAGACGATAGTTACCGGATAAGGCGCAGCGGTCGGGCTGAACGGGGGGTTCGTGCACACAGCCCAGCT
TGGAGCGAACGACCTACACCGAACTGAGATACCTACAGCGTGAGCTATGAGAAAGCGCCACGCTTCCCGA
AGGGAGAAAGGCGGACAGGTATCCGGTAAGCGGCAGGGTCGGAACAGGAGAGCGCACGAGGGAGCTTCCA
GGGGGAAACGCCTGGTATCTTTATAGTCCTGTCGGGTTTCGCCACCTCTGACTTGAGCGTCGATTTTTGT
GATGCTCGTCAGGGGGGCGGAGCCTATGGAAAAACGCCAGCAACGCGGCCTTTTTACGGTTCCTGGCCTT
TTGCTGGCCTTTTGCTCACATGT
Features (pLannotate 1.2.2; 15 found; start..end, strand, type, name):
     12..39      +  repeat_region  AAV2 ITR (fragment): inverted terminal repeat of adeno-associated virus serotype 2 inverted
     68..95      +  repeat_region  AAV2 ITR (fragment): inverted terminal repeat of adeno-associated virus serotype 2 inverted
    175..622     +  promoter       hSyn promoter: human synapsin I promoter; confers neuron-specific expression (Kügler et al., 2003)
    642..1352    +  CDS            mRuby2: mRuby2 is a basic (constitutively fluorescent) red fluorescent protein published in 2012, derived from Entacmaea quadricolor. It has moderate acid sensitivity.
   1356..1380    +  misc_feature   MCS (fragment): pBluescript multiple cloning site
   1380..1968    +  misc_feature   WPRE: woodchuck hepatitis virus posttranscriptional regulatory element
   2000..2476    +  polyA_signal   hGH poly(A) signal: human growth hormone polyadenylation signal
   2516..2656    +  repeat_region  AAV2 ITR: inverted terminal repeat of adeno-associated virus serotype 2 inverted
   2661..2712    -  misc_feature   bom (fragment): basis of mobility region from pBR322
   2731..3186    +  rep_origin     f1 ori (sequence partly withheld): f1 bacteriophage origin of replication; arrow indicates direction of (+) strand synthesis
   3187..3236    -  misc_feature   bom (fragment): basis of mobility region from pBR322
   3338..3373    -  CDS            rop (fragment): Rop protein, which maintains plasmids at low copy number; rop
   3468..3572    +  promoter       AmpR promoter: bla
   3573..4433    +  CDS            AmpR: β-lactamase; bla; confers resistance to ampicillin, carbenicillin, and related antibiotics
   4604..5192    +  rep_origin     ori: high-copy-number ColE1/pMB1/pBR322/pUC origin of replication
