[The description below was written by a language model from this plasmid's Addgene catalogue record and pLannotate feature annotations shown in this document.]
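Description:
pAAV-hSyn1-mRuby2 is an adeno-associated virus transfer (genome) plasmid built on a pAAV backbone and intended for packaging into recombinant AAV for mammalian, neuron-directed expression of a red fluorescent protein. In bacteria the roughly 5.3 kb plasmid is maintained at high copy from a ColE1/pUC-type origin and selected with ampicillin through the β-lactamase gene and its native promoter. The backbone also carries an f1 phage origin, along with small annotated remnants of pBR322 bom and rop sequences. The record lists a recombination-deficient growth strain, which is a common choice for preserving repeat-rich ITR sequences.

The payload lies between AAV2 inverted terminal repeats, the cis elements needed for replication and encapsidation of the vector genome. The 3′ ITR is annotated in full, whereas the 5′ ITR is detected only as two short fragments. That may reflect sequencing or annotation difficulty across this structured region rather than a true truncation, but the record does not resolve the question. Inside the ITRs, the human synapsin I (hSyn1) promoter, which confers neuron-specific expression, drives the mRuby2 coding sequence, a constitutively fluorescent red protein derived from Entacmaea quadricolor. A short multiple-cloning-site remnant follows the coding sequence. Next come a WPRE, which enhances transcript stability and expression, and the human growth hormone polyadenylation signal. No tags, recombinase sites or additional genes are annotated, so expression is unconditional in cells where the promoter is active.

The construct is used to label neurons with red fluorescence after viral delivery. It was deposited in connection with work on engineered AAV capsids for noninvasive gene delivery to the central and peripheral nervous systems, where a reporter genome of this kind serves to visualise transduced neurons.
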