Addgene plasmid #99126: pAAV-hSyn1-mRuby2
Purpose: An AAV genome that expresses the fluorescent protein mRuby2 from the hSyn1 promoter
Depositing lab: Viviana Gradinaru. Depositing organization: California Institute of Technology. Publication: Engineered AAVs for efficient noninvasive gene delivery to the central and peripheral nervous systems. Chan KY, Jang MJ, Yoo BB, Greenbaum A, Ravi N, Wu WL, Sanchez-Guardado L, Lois C, Mazmanian SK, Deverman BE, Gradinaru V. Nat Neurosci. 2017 Aug;20(8):1172-1179. doi: 10.1038/nn.4593. Epub 2017 Jun 26. PubMed 28671695.
Backbone
  Vector backbone: pAAV
  Vector type: Mammalian Expression, AAV
Growth in bacteria
  Bacterial resistance: Ampicillin, 100 μg/mL
  Growth temperature: 37°C
  Growth strain: NEB Stable
  Copy number: High Copy
Gene/Insert
  Gene/Insert name: mRuby2
  Insert size (bp): 2667
  Promoter: hSyn1
  Cloning method: Restriction Enzyme; 5′ cloning site KpnI (not destroyed); 3′ cloning site EcoRI/HindIII (not destroyed)
Terms and licenses: Academic/Nonprofit Terms; Industry Terms: Not Available to Industry
How to cite: pAAV-hSyn1-mRuby2 was a gift from Viviana Gradinaru (Addgene plasmid # 99126 ; http://n2t.net/addgene:99126 ; RRID:Addgene_99126)
